>Addgene plasmid #107682 | pLb-Cpf1-pGL3-U6-sgRNA | depositor full sequence | sequence record 203059 | pLb-Cpf1-pGL3-U6-sgRNA sequence 4897 bps
GGTACCGATTAGTGAACGGATCTCGACGGTATCGATCACGAGACTAGCCTCGAGCGGCCGCCCCCTTCAC
CGAGGGCCTATTTCCCATGATTCCTTCATATTTGCATATACGATACAAGGCTGTTAGAGAGATAATTGGA
ATTAATTTGACTGTAAACACAAAGATATTAGTACAAAATACGTGACGTAGAAAGTAATAATTTCTTGGGT
AGTTTGCAGTTTTAAAATTATGTTTTAAAATGGACTATCATATGCTTACCGTAACTTGAAAGTATTTCGA
TTTCTTGGCTTTATATATCTTGTGGAAAGGACGAAACACCGAATTTCTACTAAGTGTAGATCGAGACCCG
AGAGAGGGTCGGTCTCCTTTTTTTGAATTCTCGACCTCGAGACAAATGGCAGTATTCATCCACAATTTTA
AAAGAAAAGGGGGGATTGGGGGGTACAGTGCAGGGGAAAGAATAGTAGACATAATAGCAACAGACATACA
AACTAAAGAATTACAAAAACAAATTACAAAAATTCAAAATTTTCGGGTTTATTACAGGGACAGCAGAGAT
CCACTTTGGCCGCGGCTCGAGGGGGTTGGGGTTGCGCCTTTTCCAAGGCAGCCCTGGGTTTGCGCAGGGA
CGCGGCTGCTCTGGGCGTGGTTCCGGGAAACGCAGCGGCGCCGACCCTGGGACTCGCACATTCTTCACGT
CCGTTCGCAGCGTCACCCGGATCTTCGCCGCTACCCTTGTGGGCCCCCCGGCGACGCTTCCTGCTCCGCC
CCTAAGTCGGGAAGGTTCCTTGCGGTTCGCGGCGTGCCGGACGTGACAAACGGAAGCCGCACGTCTCACT
AGTACCCTCGCAGACGGACAGCGCCAGGGAGCAATGGCAGCGCGCCGACCGCGATGGGCTGTGGCCAATA
GCGGCTGCTCAGCAGGGCGCGCCGAGAGCAGCGGCCGGGAAGGGGCGGTGCGGGAGGCGGGGTGTGGGGC
GGTAGTGTGGGCCCTGTTCCTGCCCGCGCGGTGTTCCGCATTCTGCAAGCCTCCGGAGCGCACGTCGGCA
GTCGGCTCCCTCGTTGACCGAATCACCGACCTCTCTCCCCAGGGGGATCCACCGGAGCTTACCATGACCG
AGTACAAGCCCACGGTGCGCCTCGCCACCCGCGACGACGTCCCCAGGGCCGTACGCACCCTCGCCGCCGC
GTTCGCCGACTACCCCGCCACGCGCCACACCGTCGATCCGGACCGCCACATCGAGCGGGTCACCGAGCTG
CAAGAACTCTTCCTCACGCGCGTCGGGCTCGACATCGGCAAGGTGTGGGTCGCGGACGACGGCGCCGCGG
TGGCGGTCTGGACCACGCCGGAGAGCGTCGAAGCGGGGGCGGTGTTCGCCGAGATCGGCCCGCGCATGGC
CGAGTTGAGCGGTTCCCGGCTGGCCGCGCAGCAACAGATGGAAGGCCTCCTGGCGCCGCACCGGCCCAAG
GAGCCCGCGTGGTTCCTGGCCACCGTCGGCGTCTCGCCCGACCACCAGGGCAAGGGTCTGGGCAGCGCCG
TCGTGCTCCCCGGAGTGGAGGCGGCCGAGCGCGCCGGGGTGCCCGCCTTCCTGGAAACCTCCGCGCCCCG
CAACCTCCCCTTCTACGAGCGGCTCGGCTTCACCGTCACCGCCGACGTCGAGGTGCCCGAAGGACCGCGC
ACCTGGTGCATGACCCGCAAGCCCGGTGCCTGACGCCCGCCCCACGACCCGCAGCGCCCGACCGAAAGGA
GCGCACGACCCCATGCATCGGTACCTTTAAGACCAATGACTTACAAGGCAGCTGTAGATCTTAGCCACTT
TCTAGAGTCGGGGCGGCCGGCCGCTTCGAGCAGACATGATAAGATACATTGATGAGTTTGGACAAACCAC
AACTAGAATGCAGTGAAAAAAATGCTTTATTTGTGAAATTTGTGATGCTATTGCTTTATTTGTAACCATT
ATAAGCTGCAATAAACAAGTTAACAACAACAATTGCATTCATTTTATGTTTCAGGTTCAGGGGGAGGTGT
GGGAGGTTTTTTAAAGCAAGTAAAACCTCTACAAATGTGGTAAAATCGATAAGGATCCGTCGACCGATGC
CCTTGAGAGCCTTCAACCCAGTCAGCTCCTTCCGGTGGGCGCGGGGCATGACTATCGTCGCCGCACTTAT
GACTGTCTTCTTTATCATGCAACTCGTAGGACAGGTGCCGGCAGCGCTCTTCCGCTTCCTCGCTCACTGA
CTCGCTGCGCTCGGTCGTTCGGCTGCGGCGAGCGGTATCAGCTCACTCAAAGGCGGTAATACGGTTATCC
ACAGAATCAGGGGATAACGCAGGAAAGAACATGTGAGCAAAAGGCCAGCAAAAGGCCAGGAACCGTAAAA
AGGCCGCGTTGCTGGCGTTTTTCCATAGGCTCCGCCCCCCTGACGAGCATCACAAAAATCGACGCTCAAG
TCAGAGGTGGCGAAACCCGACAGGACTATAAAGATACCAGGCGTTTCCCCCTGGAAGCTCCCTCGTGCGC
TCTCCTGTTCCGACCCTGCCGCTTACCGGATACCTGTCCGCCTTTCTCCCTTCGGGAAGCGTGGCGCTTT
CTCAATGCTCACGCTGTAGGTATCTCAGTTCGGTGTAGGTCGTTCGCTCCAAGCTGGGCTGTGTGCACGA
ACCCCCCGTTCAGCCCGACCGCTGCGCCTTATCCGGTAACTATCGTCTTGAGTCCAACCCGGTAAGACAC
GACTTATCGCCACTGGCAGCAGCCACTGGTAACAGGATTAGCAGAGCGAGGTATGTAGGCGGTGCTACAG
AGTTCTTGAAGTGGTGGCCTAACTACGGCTACACTAGAAGGACAGTATTTGGTATCTGCGCTCTGCTGAA
GCCAGTTACCTTCGGAAAAAGAGTTGGTAGCTCTTGATCCGGCAAACAAACCACCGCTGGTAGCGGTGGT
TTTTTTGTTTGCAAGCAGCAGATTACGCGCAGAAAAAAAGGATCTCAAGAAGATCCTTTGATCTTTTCTA
CGGGGTCTGACGCTCAGTGGAACGAAAACTCACGTTAAGGGATTTTGGTCATGAGATTATCAAAAAGGAT
CTTCACCTAGATCCTTTTAAATTAAAAATGAAGTTTTAAATCAATCTAAAGTATATATGAGTAAACTTGG
TCTGACAGTTACCAATGCTTAATCAGTGAGGCACCTATCTCAGCGATCTGTCTATTTCGTTCATCCATAG
TTGCCTGACTCCCCGTCGTGTAGATAACTACGATACGGGAGGGCTTACCATCTGGCCCCAGTGCTGCAAT
GATACCGCGGGACCCACGCTCACCGGCTCCAGATTTATCAGCAATAAACCAGCCAGCCGGAAGGGCCGAG
CGCAGAAGTGGTCCTGCAACTTTATCCGCCTCCATCCAGTCTATTAATTGTTGCCGGGAAGCTAGAGTAA
GTAGTTCGCCAGTTAATAGTTTGCGCAACGTTGTTGCCATTGCTACAGGCATCGTGGTGTCACGCTCGTC
GTTTGGTATGGCTTCATTCAGCTCCGGTTCCCAACGATCAAGGCGAGTTACATGATCCCCCATGTTGTGC
AAAAAAGCGGTTAGCTCCTTCGGTCCTCCGATCGTTGTCAGAAGTAAGTTGGCCGCAGTGTTATCACTCA
TGGTTATGGCAGCACTGCATAATTCTCTTACTGTCATGCCATCCGTAAGATGCTTTTCTGTGACTGGTGA
GTACTCAACCAAGTCATTCTGAGAATAGTGTATGCGGCGACCGAGTTGCTCTTGCCCGGCGTCAATACGG
GATAATACCGCGCCACATAGCAGAACTTTAAAAGTGCTCATCATTGGAAAACGTTCTTCGGGGCGAAAAC
TCTCAAGGATCTTACCGCTGTTGAGATCCAGTTCGATGTAACCCACTCGTGCACCCAACTGATCTTCAGC
ATCTTTTACTTTCACCAGCGTTTCTGGGTGAGCAAAAACAGGAAGGCAAAATGCCGCAAAAAAGGGAATA
AGGGCGACACGGAAATGTTGAATACTCATACTCTTCCTTTTTCAATATTATTGAAGCATTTATCAGGGTT
ATTGTCTCATGAGCGGATACATATTTGAATGTATTTAGAAAAATAAACAAATAGGGGTTCCGCGCACATT
TCCCCGAAAAGTGCCACCTG
[124 nt withheld, positions 4151-4274]
C
[91 nt withheld, positions 4276-4366]
A
[49 nt withheld, positions 4368-4416]
CCTTTGACGTTGGAGTCCACGTTCTTT
[37 nt withheld, positions 4444-4480]
ACCCTATCTCGGTCTATTCTTTTGATTTATAAGGGATTTTGCCGATTTCGGCCTATTGGTTAAAAAATGA
GCTGATTTAACAAAAATTTAACGCGAATTTTAACAAAATATTAACGTTTACAATTTCCCATTCGCCATTC
AGGCTGCGCAACTGTTGGGAAGGGCGATCGGTGCGGGCCTCTTCGCTATTACGCCAGCCCAAGCTACCAT
GATAAGTAAGTAATATTAAGGTACGGGAGGTACTTGGAGCGGCCGCAATAAAATATCTTTATTTTCATTA
CATCTGTGTGTTGGTTTTTTGTGTGAATCGATAGTACTAACATACGCTCTCCATCAAAACAAAACGAAAC
AAAACAAACTAGCAAAATAGGCTGTCCCCAGTGCAAGTGCAGGTGCCAGAACATTTCTCTATCGATA
Features (pLannotate 1.2.2; 16 found; start..end, strand, type, name):
      6..22      +  CDS            Rev (fragment): human immunodeficiency virus 1 (HIV-1) Rev protein; rev; enhances nuclear export of unspliced and incompletely spliced viral mRNAs
     72..312     +  promoter       U6 promoter: RNA polymerase III promoter for human U6 snRNA
    416..533     +  misc_feature   cPPT/CTS: central polypurine tract and central termination sequence of HIV-1
    582..1092    +  promoter       hPGK promoter: human phosphoglycerate kinase 1 promoter
   1114..1713    +  CDS            PuroR (fragment): puromycin N-acetyltransferase; pac from Streptomyces; confers resistance to puromycin
   1756..1824    +  CDS            nef (fragment): NEF_HV1Z2 - Experimental evidence at protein level: Swiss-Prot protein existence level 1. Extracellular Nef protein targets CD4(+) T-lymphocytes for apoptosis by interacting with CXCR4 surface receptors. From Human immunodeficiency virus type 1 group M subtype D (isolate Z2/CDC-Z34) (HIV-1).
   1860..1981    -  polyA_signal   SV40 poly(A) signal: SV40 polyadenylation signal
   2004..2072    -  CDS            large T antigen (fragment): large T antigen from SV40 (simian virus 40)
   2088..2220    +  CDS            TcR (fragment): tetracycline efflux protein; tet; confers resistance to tetracycline
   2400..2988    -  rep_origin     ori: high-copy-number ColE1/pMB1/pBR322/pUC origin of replication
   3159..4019    -  CDS            AmpR: β-lactamase; bla; confers resistance to ampicillin, carbenicillin, and related antibiotics
   4020..4124    -  promoter       AmpR promoter: bla
   4151..4606    +  rep_origin     f1 ori (sequence partly withheld): f1 bacteriophage origin of replication; arrow indicates direction of (+) strand synthesis
   4611..4678    -  CDS            lacZα (fragment): LacZα fragment of β-galactosidase; lacZ fragment
   4737..4785    +  polyA_signal   poly(A) signal: synthetic polyadenylation signal
   4799..4890    +  misc_feature   pause site: RNA polymerase II transcriptional pause signal from the human α2 globin gene
