>Addgene plasmid #107682 | pLb-Cpf1-pGL3-U6-sgRNA | addgene full sequence | sequence record 207566 | Addgene NGS Result
GTGAACGGATCTCGACGGTATCGATCACGAGACTAGCCTCGAGCGGCCGCCCCCTTCACCGAGGGCCTAT
TTCCCATGATTCCTTCATATTTGCATATACGATACAAGGCTGTTAGAGAGATAATTGGAATTAATTTGAC
TGTAAACACAAAGATATTAGTACAAAATACGTGACGTAGAAAGTAATAATTTCTTGGGTAGTTTGCAGTT
TTAAAATTATGTTTTAAAATGGACTATCATATGCTTACCGTAACTTGAAAGTATTTCGATTTCTTGGCTT
TATATATCTTGTGGAAAGGACGAAACACCGAATTTCTACTAAGTGTAGATCGAGACCCGAGAGAGGGTCG
GTCTCCTTTTTTTGAATTCTCGACCTCGAGACAAATGGCAGTATTCATCCACAATTTTAAAAGAAAAGGG
GGGATTGGGGGGTACAGTGCAGGGGAAAGAATAGTAGACATAATAGCAACAGACATACAAACTAAAGAAT
TACAAAAACAAATTACAAAAATTCAAAATTTTCGGGTTTATTACAGGGACAGCAGAGATCCACTTTGGCC
GCGGCTCGAGGGGGTTGGGGTTGCGCCTTTTCCAAGGCAGCCCTGGGTTTGCGCAGGGACGCGGCTGCTC
TGGGCGTGGTTCCGGGAAACGCAGCGGCGCCGACCCTGGGACTCGCACATTCTTCACGTCCGTTCGCAGC
GTCACCCGGATCTTCGCCGCTACCCTTGTGGGCCCCCCGGCGACGCTTCCTGCTCCGCCCCTAAGTCGGG
AAGGTTCCTTGCGGTTCGCGGCGTGCCGGACGTGACAAACGGAAGCCGCACGTCTCACTAGTACCCTCGC
AGACGGACAGCGCCAGGGAGCAATGGCAGCGCGCCGACCGCGATGGGCTGTGGCCAATAGCGGCTGCTCA
GCAGGGCGCGCCGAGAGCAGCGGCCGGGAAGGGGCGGTGCGGGAGGCGGGGTGTGGGGCGGTAGTGTGGG
CCCTGTTCCTGCCCGCGCGGTGTTCCGCATTCTGCAAGCCTCCGGAGCGCACGTCGGCAGTCGGCTCCCT
CGTTGACCGAATCACCGACCTCTCTCCCCAGGGGGATCCACCGGAGCTTACCATGACCGAGTACAAGCCC
ACGGTGCGCCTCGCCACCCGCGACGACGTCCCCAGGGCCGTACGCACCCTCGCCGCCGCGTTCGCCGACT
ACCCCGCCACGCGCCACACCGTCGATCCGGACCGCCACATCGAGCGGGTCACCGAGCTGCAAGAACTCTT
CCTCACGCGCGTCGGGCTCGACATCGGCAAGGTGTGGGTCGCGGACGACGGCGCCGCGGTGGCGGTCTGG
ACCACGCCGGAGAGCGTCGAAGCGGGGGCGGTGTTCGCCGAGATCGGCCCGCGCATGGCCGAGTTGAGCG
GTTCCCGGCTGGCCGCGCAGCAACAGATGGAAGGCCTCCTGGCGCCGCACCGGCCCAAGGAGCCCGCGTG
GTTCCTGGCCACCGTCGGCGTCTCGCCCGACCACCAGGGCAAGGGTCTGGGCAGCGCCGTCGTGCTCCCC
GGAGTGGAGGCGGCCGAGCGCGCCGGGGTGCCCGCCTTCCTGGAAACCTCCGCGCCCCGCAACCTCCCCT
TCTACGAGCGGCTCGGCTTCACCGTCACCGCCGACGTCGAGGTGCCCGAAGGACCGCGCACCTGGTGCAT
GACCCGCAAGCCCGGTGCCTGACGCCCGCCCCACGACCCGCAGCGCCCGACCGAAAGGAGCGCACGACCC
CATGCATCGGTACCTTTAAGACCAATGACTTACAAGGCAGCTGTAGATCTTAGCCACTTTCTAGAGTCGG
GGCGGCCGGCCGCTTCGAGCAGACATGATAAGATACATTGATGAGTTTGGACAAACCACAACTAGAATGC
AGTGAAAAAAATGCTTTATTTGTGAAATTTGTGATGCTATTGCTTTATTTGTAACCATTATAAGCTGCAA
TAAACAAGTTAACAACAACAATTGCATTCATTTTATGTTTCAGGTTCAGGGGGAGGTGTGGGAGGTTTTT
TAAAGCAAGTAAAACCTCTACAAATGTGGTAAAATCGATAAGGATCCGTCGACCGATGCCCTTGAGAGCC
TTCAACCCAGTCAGCTCCTTCCGGTGGGCGCGGGGCATGACTATCGTCGCCGCACTTATGACTGTCTTCT
TTATCATGCAACTCGTAGGACAGGTGCCGGCAGCGCTCTTCCGCTTCCTCGCTCACTGACTCGCTGCGCT
CGGTCGTTCGGCTGCGGCGAGCGGTATCAGCTCACTCAAAGGCGGTAATACGGTTATCCACAGAATCAGG
GGATAACGCAGGAAAGAACATGTGAGCAAAAGGCCAGCAAAAGGCCAGGAACCGTAAAAAGGCCGCGTTG
CTGGCGTTTTTCCATAGGCTCCGCCCCCCTGACGAGCATCACAAAAATCGACGCTCAAGTCAGAGGTGGC
GAAACCCGACAGGACTATAAAGATACCAGGCGTTTCCCCCTGGAAGCTCCCTCGTGCGCTCTCCTGTTCC
GACCCTGCCGCTTACCGGATACCTGTCCGCCTTTCTCCCTTCGGGAAGCGTGGCGCTTTCTCATAGCTCA
CGCTGTAGGTATCTCAGTTCGGTGTAGGTCGTTCGCTCCAAGCTGGGCTGTGTGCACGAACCCCCCGTTC
AGCCCGACCGCTGCGCCTTATCCGGTAACTATCGTCTTGAGTCCAACCCGGTAAGACACGACTTATCGCC
ACTGGCAGCAGCCACTGGTAACAGGATTAGCAGAGCGAGGTATGTAGGCGGTGCTACAGAGTTCTTGAAG
TGGTGGCCTAACTACGGCTACACTAGAAGAACAGTATTTGGTATCTGCGCTCTGCTGAAGCCAGTTACCT
TCGGAAAAAGAGTTGGTAGCTCTTGATCCGGCAAACAAACCACCGCTGGTAGCGGTGGTTTTTTTGTTTG
CAAGCAGCAGATTACGCGCAGAAAAAAAGGATCTCAAGAAGATCCTTTGATCTTTTCTACGGGGTCTGAC
GCTCAGTGGAACGAAAACTCACGTTAAGGGATTTTGGTCATGAGATTATCAAAAAGGATCTTCACCTAGA
TCCTTTTAAATTAAAAATGAAGTTTTAAATCAATCTAAAGTATATATGAGTAAACTTGGTCTGACAGTTA
CCAATGCTTAATCAGTGAGGCACCTATCTCAGCGATCTGTCTATTTCGTTCATCCATAGTTGCCTGACTC
CCCGTCGTGTAGATAACTACGATACGGGAGGGCTTACCATCTGGCCCCAGTGCTGCAATGATACCGCGGG
ACCCACGCTCACCGGCTCCAGATTTATCAGCAATAAACCAGCCAGCCGGAAGGGCCGAGCGCAGAAGTGG
TCCTGCAACTTTATCCGCCTCCATCCAGTCTATTAATTGTTGCCGGGAAGCTAGAGTAAGTAGTTCGCCA
GTTAATAGTTTGCGCAACGTTGTTGCCATTGCTACAGGCATCGTGGTGTCACGCTCGTCGTTTGGTATGG
CTTCATTCAGCTCCGGTTCCCAACGATCAAGGCGAGTTACATGATCCCCCATGTTGTGCAAAAAAGCGGT
TAGCTCCTTCGGTCCTCCGATCGTTGTCAGAAGTAAGTTGGCCGCAGTGTTATCACTCATGGTTATGGCA
GCACTGCATAATTCTCTTACTGTCATGCCATCCGTAAGATGCTTTTCTGTGACTGGTGAGTACTCAACCA
AGTCATTCTGAGAATAGTGTATGCGGCGACCGAGTTGCTCTTGCCCGGCGTCAATACGGGATAATACCGC
GCCACATAGCAGAACTTTAAAAGTGCTCATCATTGGAAAACGTTCTTCGGGGCGAAAACTCTCAAGGATC
TTACCGCTGTTGAGATCCAGTTCGATGTAACCCACTCGTGCACCCAACTGATCTTCAGCATCTTTTACTT
TCACCAGCGTTTCTGGGTGAGCAAAAACAGGAAGGCAAAATGCCGCAAAAAAGGGAATAAGGGCGACACG
GAAATGTTGAATACTCATACTCTTCCTTTTTCAATATTATTGAAGCATTTATCAGGGTTATTGTCTCATG
AGCGGATACATATTTGAATGTATTTAGAAAAATAAACAAATAGGGGTTCCGCGCACATTTCCCCGAAAAG
TGCCACCTG
[124 nt withheld, positions 4140-4263]
C
[91 nt withheld, positions 4265-4355]
A
[49 nt withheld, positions 4357-4405]
CCTTTGACGTTGGAGTCCACGTTCTTT
[37 nt withheld, positions 4433-4469]
ACCCTATCTCGGTCTATTCTTTTGATTTATAAGGGATTTTGCCGATTTCGGCCTATTGGTTAAAAAATGA
GCTGATTTAACAAAAATTTAACGCGAATTTTAACAAAATATTAACGCTTACAATTTGCCATTCGCCATTC
AGGCTGCGCAACTGTTGGGAAGGGCGATCGGTGCGGGCCTCTTCGCTATTACGCCAGCCCAAGCTACCAT
GATAAGTAAGTAATATTAAGGTACGGGAGGTACTTGGAGCGGCCGCAATAAAATATCTTTATTTTCATTA
CATCTGTGTGTTGGTTTTTTGTGTGAATCGATAGTACTAACATACGCTCTCCATCAAAACAAAACGAAAC
AAAACAAACTAGCAAAATAGGCTGTCCCCAGTGCAAGTGCAGGTGCCAGAACATTTCTCTATCGATAGGT
ACCGATTA
Features (pLannotate 1.2.2; 16 found; start..end, strand, type, name):
     61..301     +  promoter       U6 promoter: RNA polymerase III promoter for human U6 snRNA
    405..522     +  misc_feature   cPPT/CTS: central polypurine tract and central termination sequence of HIV-1
    571..1081    +  promoter       hPGK promoter: human phosphoglycerate kinase 1 promoter
   1103..1702    +  CDS            PuroR (fragment): puromycin N-acetyltransferase; pac from Streptomyces; confers resistance to puromycin
   1745..1813    +  CDS            nef (fragment): NEF_HV1Z2 - Experimental evidence at protein level: Swiss-Prot protein existence level 1. Extracellular Nef protein targets CD4(+) T-lymphocytes for apoptosis by interacting with CXCR4 surface receptors. From Human immunodeficiency virus type 1 group M subtype D (isolate Z2/CDC-Z34) (HIV-1).
   1849..1970    -  polyA_signal   SV40 poly(A) signal: SV40 polyadenylation signal
   1993..2061    -  CDS            large T antigen (fragment): large T antigen from SV40 (simian virus 40)
   2077..2209    +  CDS            TcR (fragment): tetracycline efflux protein; tet; confers resistance to tetracycline
   2389..2977    -  rep_origin     ori: high-copy-number ColE1/pMB1/pBR322/pUC origin of replication
   3148..4008    -  CDS            AmpR: β-lactamase; bla; confers resistance to ampicillin, carbenicillin, and related antibiotics
   4009..4113    -  promoter       AmpR promoter: bla
   4140..4568    +  rep_origin     f1 ori (sequence partly withheld): f1 bacteriophage origin of replication; arrow indicates direction of (+) strand synthesis
   4600..4667    -  CDS            lacZα (fragment): LacZα fragment of β-galactosidase; lacZ fragment
   4726..4774    +  polyA_signal   poly(A) signal: synthetic polyadenylation signal
   4788..4879    +  misc_feature   pause site: RNA polymerase II transcriptional pause signal from the human α2 globin gene
   4892..11      +  CDS            Rev (fragment) (across the origin): human immunodeficiency virus 1 (HIV-1) Rev protein; rev; enhances nuclear export of unspliced and incompletely spliced viral mRNAs
