[The description below was written by a language model from this plasmid's Addgene catalogue record and pLannotate feature annotations shown in this document.]
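Description:
pLb-Cpf1-pGL3-U6-sgRNA is a 4,897 bp mammalian expression plasmid built on the pGL3-Basic backbone and intended to express a CRISPR RNA (crRNA) for the Lachnospiraceae Cpf1 (LbCpf1/Cas12a) nuclease in mammalian cells. It is propagated in E. coli as a high-copy plasmid through a ColE1/pUC-type origin, with β-lactamase (AmpR) under its own promoter providing ampicillin selection. An f1 phage origin is also present. The synthetic poly(A) signal and the α2-globin RNA polymerase II pause site upstream of the cassette are typical pGL3 elements that limit read-through transcription from the backbone.

The functional unit is a human U6 RNA polymerase III promoter, which drives short, uncapped guide transcripts. The record lists no insert, and the annotation does not mark the crRNA direct repeat or a cloning site, so this appears to be an empty guide vector into which a user-chosen spacer would be introduced downstream of U6, although the record does not describe how. Following the U6 region are an HIV-1 cPPT/CTS element and a human PGK promoter driving puromycin N-acetyltransferase (annotated as a fragment), with an SV40 poly(A) signal annotated nearby on the opposite strand; this offers puromycin selection of transfected cells. The cPPT and the short Rev and nef fragments suggest the U6–PGK–Puro segment was lifted from a lentiviral guide vector. No LTRs or packaging signal are annotated, so the plasmid is suited to transfection rather than viral packaging. The small TcR, lacZα and large T antigen hits look like backbone remnants.

No Cpf1 protein is encoded, so the nuclease must come from a separate construct. The associated publication concerns base editing with a Cpf1–cytidine deaminase fusion. The depositor and sequencing-derived records give the same length and feature set, offset by 11 bases.
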