Addgene plasmid #107682: pLb-Cpf1-pGL3-U6-sgRNA
Purpose: Expresses LbCpf1 crRNA in mammalian cells
Depositing lab: Jia Chen. Depositing organization: ShanghaiTech University. Publication: Base editing with a Cpf1-cytidine deaminase fusion. Li X, Wang Y, Liu Y, Yang B, Wang X, Wei J, Lu Z, Zhang Y, Wu J, Huang X, Yang L, Chen J. Nat Biotechnol. 2018 Mar 19. pii: nbt.4102. doi: 10.1038/nbt.4102. PubMed 29553573.
Backbone
  Vector backbone: pGL3-Basic
  Vector type: Mammalian Expression
Growth in bacteria
  Bacterial resistance: Ampicillin, 100 μg/mL
  Growth temperature: 37°C
  Growth strain: DH5alpha
  Copy number: High Copy
Gene/Insert
  Gene/Insert name: None
Terms and licenses: Academic/Nonprofit Terms; Industry Terms: Not Available to Industry
How to cite: pLb-Cpf1-pGL3-U6-sgRNA was a gift from Jia Chen (Addgene plasmid # 107682 ; http://n2t.net/addgene:107682 ; RRID:Addgene_107682)
